>Addgene plasmid #54341 | LI dy A-B | depositor full sequence | sequence record 84561 | Full Sequence
CGACGTAGCCACCTACTCCCAACATCAGCCGGACTCCGATTACCTCGGGAACTTGCTCCGTAGTAAGACA
TTCATCGCGCTTGCTGCCTTCGACCAAGAAGCGGTTGTTGGCGCTCTCGCGGCTTACGTTCTGCCCAGGT
TTGAGCAGCCGCGTAGTGAGATCTATATCTATGATCTCGCAGTCTCCGGCGAGCACCGGAGGCAGGGCAT
TGCCACCGCGCTCATCAATCTCCTCAAGCATGAGGCCAACGCGCTTGGTGCTTATGTGATCTACGTGCAA
GCAGATTACGGTGACGATCCCGCAGTGGCTCTCTATACAAAGTTGGGCATACGGGAAGAAGTGATGCACT
TTGATATCGACCCAAGTACCGCCACCTAACAATTCGTTCAAGCCGAGATCGGCTTCCCGGCCGCGGAGTT
GTTCGGTAAATTGTCACAACGCCGCTCATGACATTAACCTATAAAAATAGGCGTATCACGAGGCCCTTTT
GTCTCGCGCGTTTCGGTGATGACGGTGAAAACCTCTGACACATGCAGCTCCCGGAGAAGGTCACAGCTTG
TCTGTAAGCGGATGCCGGGAGCAGACAAGCCCGTCAGGGCGCGTCAGCGGGTGTTGGCGGGTGTCGGGGC
TGGCTTAACTATGCGGCATCAGAGCAGATTGTACTGAGAGTGCACCATATGCGGTGTGAAATACCGCACA
GATGCGTAAGGAGAAAATACCGCATCAGGCGCCATTCGCCATTCAGGCTGCGCAACTGTTGGGAAGGGCG
ATCGGTGCGGGCCTCTTCGCTATTACGCCAGCTGGCGAAAGGGGGATGTGCTGCAAGGCGATTAAGTTGG
GTAACGCCAGGGTTTTCCCAGTCACGACGTTGTAAAACGACGGCCAGTGAATTCGAGCTCGGTACCTCGC
GAATGCATCTAGATATCGGATCCCTGGTCTCAGCGGAACATCTGAGAGACCTGCAAGCTTGGCGTAATCA
TGGTCATAGCTGTTTCCTGTGTGAAATTGTTATCCGCTCACAATTCCACACAACATACGAGCCGGAAGCA
TAAAGTGTAAAGCCTGGGGTGCCTAATGAGTGAGCTAACTCACATTAATTGCGTTGCGCTCACTGCCCGC
TTTCCAGTCGGGAAACCTGTCGTGCCAGCTGCATTAATGAATCGGCCAACGCGCGGGGAGAGGCGGTTTG
CGTATTGGGCGCTCTTCCGCTTCCTCGCTCACTGACTCGCTGCGCTCGGTCGTTCGGCTGCGGCGAGCGG
TATCAGCTCACTCAAAGGCGGTAATACGGTTATCCACAGAATCAGGGGATAACGCAGGAAAGAACATGTG
AGCAAAAGGCCAGCAAAAGGCCAGGAACCGTAAAAAGGCCGCGTTGCTGGCGTTTTTCCATAGGCTCCGC
CCCCCTGACGAGCATCACAAAAATCGACGCTCAAGTCAGAGGTGGCGAAACCCGACAGGACTATAAAGAT
ACCAGGCGTTTCCCCCTGGAAGCTCCCTCGTGCGCTCTCCTGTTCCGACCCTGCCGCTTACCGGATACCT
GTCCGCCTTTCTCCCTTCGGGAAGCGTGGCGCTTTCTCATAGCTCACGCTGTAGGTATCTCAGTTCGGTG
TAGGTCGTTCGCTCCAAGCTGGGCTGTGTGCACGAACCCCCCGTTCAGCCCGACCGCTGCGCCTTATCCG
GTAACTATCGTCTTGAGTCCAACCCGGTAAGACACGACTTATCGCCACTGGCAGCAGCCACTGGTAACAG
GATTAGCAGAGCGAGGTATGTAGGCGGTGCTACAGAGTTCTTGAAGTGGTGGCCTAACTACGGCTACACT
AGAAGAACAGTATTTGGTATCTGCGCTCTGCTGAAGCCAGTTACCTTCGGAAAAAGAGTTGGTAGCTCTT
GATCCGGCAAACAAACCACCGCTGGTAGCGGTGGTTTTTTTGTTTGCAAGCAGCAGATTACGCGCAGAAA
AAAAGGATCTCAAGAAGATCCTTTGATCTTTTCTACGGGGTCTGACGCTCAGTGGAACGAAAACTCACGT
TAAGGGATTTTGGTCATGAGGCGCACACCGTGGAAACGGATGAAGGCACGAACCCAGTTGACATAAGCCT
GTTCGGTTCGTAAACTGTAATGCAAGTAGCGTATGCGCTCACGCAACTGGTCCAGAACCTTGACCGAACG
CAGCGGTGGTAACGGCGCAGTGGCGGTTTTCATGGCTTGTTATGACTGTTTTTTTGTACAGTCTATGCCT
CGGGCATCCAAGCAGCAAGCGCGTTACGCCGTGGGTCGATGTTTGATGTTATGGAGCAGCAACGATGTTA
CGCAGCAGCAACGATGTTACGCAGCAGGGCAGTCGCCCTAAAACAAAGTTAGGTGGCTCAAGTATGGGCA
TCATTCGCACATGTAGGCTCGGCCCTGACCAAGTCAAATCCATGCGGGCTGCTCTTGATCTTTTCGGTCG
TGAGTTCGG
Features (pLannotate 1.2.2; 10 found; start..end, strand, type, name):
    493..528     +  CDS            rop (fragment): Rop protein, which maintains plasmids at low copy number; rop
    630..729     +  misc_feature   bom (fragment): basis of mobility region from pBR322
    735..892     -  CDS            lacZα (fragment): LacZα fragment of β-galactosidase; lacZ fragment
   1007..1023    -  protein_bind   lac operator: The lac repressor binds to the lac operator to inhibit transcription in E. coli. This inhibition can be relieved by adding lactose or isopropyl-β-D-thiogalactopyranoside (IPTG). lac repressor encoded by lacI
   1031..1061    -  promoter       lac promoter: promoter for the E. coli lac operon
   1076..1097    -  protein_bind   CAP binding site: CAP binding activates transcription in the presence of cAMP. E. coli catabolite activator protein
   1110..1202    -  CDS            lacI (fragment): lac repressor; lacI; The lac repressor binds to the lac operator to inhibit transcription in E. coli. This inhibition can be relieved by adding lactose or isopropyl-β-D-thiogalactopyranoside (IPTG).
   1385..1973    -  rep_origin     ori: high-copy-number ColE1/pMB1/pBR322/pUC origin of replication
   2088..2116    +  promoter       Pc promoter: intI1 (promoter lies within the coding sequence); class 1 integron promoter
   2305..376     +  CDS            aacC1 (across the origin): AACC1_PSEAI - Experimental evidence at protein level: Swiss-Prot protein existence level 1. Responsible for gentamicin resistance and has a limited substrate range. From Pseudomonas aeruginosa.
