[The description below was written by a language model from this plasmid's Addgene catalogue record and pLannotate feature annotations shown in this document.]
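Description:
LI dy A-B is a small (2,459 nt) level I "dummy" module from a modular plasmid assembly kit developed for multigene expression, gene silencing and silencing rescue in plants. It is a bacterial cloning vector built on a gentamicin-resistant derivative of pUC57. It replicates in E. coli from a high-copy ColE1/pUC-type origin and is selected through aacC1, a gentamicin acetyltransferase gene originating from Pseudomonas aeruginosa. This gene spans the numbering origin of the circular sequence and lies downstream of a class 1 integron Pc promoter.

The recorded insert is a synthetic "A-B dummy" of only 4 bp, so the plasmid carries no gene, promoter, tag or reporter as functional payload. The name and the depositor's "L1 dummy" comment suggest that it serves as a placeholder for the A-B position in a modular assembly. In that role it would bridge the junction when no functional element is wanted in that slot, letting the remaining modules be joined in order. The record does not state the assembly enzymes, the overhang identities or the cloning method.

The other annotated features are pUC-type backbone remnants: a lacZα fragment with the lac promoter, lac operator and CAP binding site, plus short fragments of lacI, rop and the pBR322 bom region. The insert region lies between standard M13 forward and reverse sequencing primer sites. The feature table does not annotate the dummy insert itself, which is unsurprising given its size. The plasmid is a building block for constructing higher-level plant expression vectors and is not itself an expression construct.
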