Addgene plasmid #54341: LI dy A-B
Depositing lab: Martin Parniske. Depositing organization: Ludwig-Maximilians-Universitaet Muenchen (LMU). Publication: A modular plasmid assembly kit for multigene expression, gene silencing and silencing rescue in plants. Binder A, Lambert J, Morbitzer R, Popp C, Ott T, Lahaye T, Parniske M. PLoS One. 2014 Feb 13;9(2):e88218. doi: 10.1371/journal.pone.0088218. eCollection 2014. PubMed 24551083.
Backbone
  Vector backbone: pUC57 (Gent)
  Backbone manufacturer: Parniske lab
  Vector type: cloning vector
Growth in bacteria
  Bacterial resistance: Gentamicin, 10 μg/mL
  Growth temperature: 37°C
  Growth strain: DH5alpha
  Copy number: High Copy
Gene/Insert
  Gene/Insert name: A-B dummy
  Species: Synthetic
  Insert size (bp): 4
  Cloning method: Unknown
  Sequencing primers: 5′ M13-F20; 3′ M13Rev
Terms and licenses: Academic/Nonprofit Terms; Industry Terms: Not Available to Industry
Depositor comments: L1 dummy.
How to cite: LI dy A-B was a gift from Martin Parniske (Addgene plasmid # 54341 ; http://n2t.net/addgene:54341 ; RRID:Addgene_54341)
