>Addgene plasmid #54341 | LI dy A-B | addgene partial sequence | sequence record 87565 | M13pUC-Fwd 5'-CCCAGTCACGACGTTGTAAAACG-3'
CTCGCGAATGCATCTAGATATCGGATCCCTGGTCTCAGCGGAACATCTGAGAGACCTGCAAGCTTGGCGT
AATCATGGTCATAGCTGTTTCCTGTGTGAAATTGTTATCCGCTCACAATTCCACACAACATACGAGCCGG
AAGCATAAAGTGTAAAGCCTGGGGTGCCTAATGAGTGAGCTAACTCACATTAATTGCGTTGCGCTCACTG
CCCGCTTTCCAGTCGGGAAACCTGTCGTGCCAGCTGCATTAATGAATCGGCCAACGCGCGGGGAGAGGCG
GTTTGCGTATTGGGCGCTCTTCCGCTTCCTCGCTCACTGACTCGCTGCGCTCGGTCGTTCGGCTGCGGCG
AGCGGTATCAGCTCACTCAAAGGCGGTAATACGGTTATCCACAGAATCAGGGGATAACGCAGGAAAGAAC
ATGTGAGCAAAAGGCCAGCAAAAGGCCAGGAACCGTAAAAAGGCCGCGTTGCTGGCGTTTTTCCATAGGC
TCCGCCCCCCTGACGAGCATCACAAAAATCGACGCTCAAGTCAGAGGTGGCGAAACCCGACAGGACTATA
AAGATACCAGGCGTTTCCCCCTGGAAGCTCCCTCGTGCGCTCTCCTGTTCCGACCCTGCCGCTTACCGGA
TACCTGTCCGCCTTTCTCCCTTCGGGAAGCGTGGCGCTTTCTCATAGCTCACGCTGTAGGTATCTCAGTT
CGGTGTAGGTCGTTCGCTCCAAGCTGGGCTGTGTGCACGAACCCCCCGTTCAGCCCGACCGCTGCGCCTT
ATCCGGTAACTATCGTCTTGAGTCCAACCCGGTAAGACACGACTTATCGCCACTGGCAGCAGCCACTGGT
AACAGGATTAGCAGAGCGAGGTATGTAGGCGGTGCTACAGAGTTCTTGAAGTGGTGGCCTAACTACGGCT
ACACTAGAAGAACAGTATTTGGTATCTGCGCTCTGCTGAAGCCAGTTACCTTC
