>Addgene plasmid #54341 | LI dy A-B | addgene partial sequence | sequence record 87567 | M13pUC-Rev 5'-AGCGGATAACAATTTCACACAGG-3'
AGCTTGCAGGTCTCTCAGATGTTCCGCTGAGACCAGGGATCCGATATCTAGATGCATTCGCGAGGTACCG
AGCTCGAATTCACTGGCCGTCGTTTTACAACGTCGTGACTGGGAAAACCCTGGCGTTACCCAACTTAATC
GCCTTGCAGCACATCCCCCTTTCGCCAGCTGGCGTAATAGCGAAGAGGCCCGCACCGATCGCCCTTCCCA
ACAGTTGCGCAGCCTGAATGGCGAATGGCGCCTGATGCGGTATTTTCTCCTTACGCATCTGTGCGGTATT
TCACACCGCATATGGTGCACTCTCAGTACAATCTGCTCTGATGCCGCATAGTTAAGCCAGCCCCGACACC
CGCCAACACCCGCTGACGCGCCCTGACGGGCTTGTCTGCTCCCGGCATCCGCTTACAGACAAGCTGTGAC
CTTCTCCGGGAGCTGCATGTGTCAGAGGTTTTCACCGTCATCACCGAAACGCGCGAGACAAAAGGGCCTC
GTGATACGCCTATTTTTATAGGTTAATGTCATGAGCGGCGTTGTGACAATTTACCGAACAACTCCGCGGC
CGGGAAGCCGATCTCGGCTTGAACGAATTGTTAGGTGGCGGTACTTGGGTCGATATCAAAGTGCATCACT
TCTTCCCGTATGCCCAACTTTGTATAGAGAGCCACTGCGGGATCGTCACCGTAATCTGCTTGCACGTAGA
TCACATAAGCACCAAGCGCGTTGGCCTCATGCTTGAGGAGATTGATGAGCGCGGTGGCAATGCCCTGCCT
CCGGTGCTCTCCGGAGACTGCGAGATCATAGATATAGATCTCACTACGCGGCTGCTCAAACTTGGGCAGA
ACGTAAGCCGCGAGAGCGCCAACAACCGCTTCTTGGTCGAAGGCAGCAAGCGCGATGAATGTCTTACTAC
GGAGCAAGTTCCCGAGGTAATCGGAGTCCGGCTGATGTTGGGAGTAGGTGGCTACGTCGCCGAACTCACG
ACCGAAAAGATCAAGA
